>Addgene plasmid #216775 | pENTR-Flag-Polb(TM)-C | addgene full sequence | sequence record 498092 | Addgene NGS Result
CTTTCCTGCGTTATCCCCTGATTCTGTGGATAACCGTATTACCGCCTTTGAGTGAGCTGATACCGCTCGC
CGCAGCCGAACGACCGAGCGCAGCGAGTCAGTGAGCGAGGAAGCGGAAGAGCGCCCAATACGCAAACCGC
CTCTCCCCGCGCGTTGGCCGATTCATTAATGCAGCTGGCACGACAGGTTTCCCGACTGGAAAGCGGGCAG
TGAGCGCAACGCAATTAATACGCGTACCGCTAGCCAGGAAGAGTTTGTAGAAACGCAAAAAGGCCATCCG
TCAGGATGGCCTTCTGCTTAGTTTGATGCCTGGCAGTTTATGGCGGGCGTCCTGCCCGCCACCCTCCGGG
CCGTTGCTTCACAACGTTCAAATCCGCTCCCGGCGGATTTGTCCTACTCAGGAGAGCGTTCACCGACAAA
CAACAGATAAAACGAAAGGCCCAGTCTTCCGACTGAGCCTTTCGTTTTATTTGATGCCTGGCAGTTCCCT
ACTCTCGCGTTAACGCTAGCATGGATGTTTTCCCAGTCACGACGTTGTAAAACGACGGCCAGTCTTAAGC
TCGGGCCCCAAATAATGATTTTATTTTGACTGATAGTGACCTGTTCGTTGCAACAAATTGATGAGCAATG
CTTTTTTATAATGCCAACTTTGTACAAAAAAGCAGGCTCCGCGGCCGCCCCCTTCACCATGGACTACAAA
GACGATGACGATAAAGGCAAATTACGTAAACTGGAAAAGATTCGGCAGGATGATACGAGTTCATCCATCA
ATTTCCTGACTCGAGTTAGTGGCATTGGTCCATCTGCTGCAAGGAAGTTTGTAGATGAAGGAATTAAAAC
ACTAGAAGATCTCAGAAAAAATGAAGATAAATTGAACCATCATCAGCGAATTGGGCTGAAATATTTTGGG
GACTTTGAAAAAAGAATTCCTCGTGAAGAGATGTTACAAATGCAAGATATTGTACTAAATGAAGTTAAAA
AAGTGGATTCTGAATACATTGCTACAGTCTGTGGCAGTTTCAGAAGAGGTGCAGAGTCCAGTGGTGACAT
GGATGTTCTCCTGACCCATCCCAGCTTCACTTCAGAATCAACCAAACAGCCAAAACTGTTACATCAGGTT
GTGGAGCAGTTACAAAAGGTTCATTTTATCACAGATACCCTGTCAAAGGGTGAGACAAAGTTCATGGGTG
TTTGCCAGCTTCCCAGTAAAAATGATGAAAAAGAATATCCACACAGAAGAATTGATATCAGGTTGATACC
CAAAGATCAGTATTACTGTGGTGTTCTCTATTTCACTGGGAGTGATATTTTCAATAAGAATATGAGGGCT
CATGCCCTAGAAAAGGGTTTCACAATCAATGAGTACACCATCCGTCCCCGGGGACGCACTGGACGTGCAG
GAGAACCCCTGCCAGTGGATAGTGAAAAAGACATCTTTGATTACATCCAGTGGAAATACCGGGAACCCAA
GGACCGGAGCGAATGAAAGGGTGGGCGCGCCGACCCAGCTTTCTTGTACAAAGTTGGCATTATAAGAAAG
CATTGCTTATCAATTTGTTGCAACGAACAGGTCACTATCAGTCAAAATAAAATCATTATTTGCCATCCAG
CTGATATCCCCTATAGTGAGTCGTATTACATGGTCATAGCTGTTTCCTGGCAGCTCTGGCCCGTGTCTCA
AAATCTCTGATGTTACATTGCACAAGATAAAAATATATCATCATGAACAATAAAACTGTCTGCTTACATA
AACAGTAATACAAGGGGTGTTATGAGCCATATTCAACGGGAAACGTCGAGGCCGCGATTAAATTCCAACA
TGGATGCTGATTTATATGGGTATAAATGGGCTCGCGATAATGTCGGGCAATCAGGTGCGACAATCTATCG
CTTGTATGGGAAGCCCGATGCGCCAGAGTTGTTTCTGAAACATGGCAAAGGTAGCGTTGCCAATGATGTT
ACAGATGAGATGGTCAGACTAAACTGGCTGACGGAATTTATGCCTCTTCCGACCATCAAGCATTTTATCC
GTACTCCTGATGATGCATGGTTACTCACCACTGCGATCCCCGGAAAAACAGCATTCCAGGTATTAGAAGA
ATATCCTGATTCAGGTGAAAATATTGTTGATGCGCTGGCAGTGTTCCTGCGCCGGTTGCATTCGATTCCT
GTTTGTAATTGTCCTTTTAACAGCGATCGCGTATTTCGTCTCGCTCAGGCGCAATCACGAATGAATAACG
GTTTGGTTGATGCGAGTGATTTTGATGACGAGCGTAATGGCTGGCCTGTTGAACAAGTCTGGAAAGAAAT
GCATAAACTTTTGCCATTCTCACCGGATTCAGTCGTCACTCATGGTGATTTCTCACTTGATAACCTTATT
TTTGACGAGGGGAAATTAATAGGTTGTATTGATGTTGGACGAGTCGGAATCGCAGACCGATACCAGGATC
TTGCCATCCTATGGAACTGCCTCGGTGAGTTTTCTCCTTCATTACAGAAACGGCTTTTTCAAAAATATGG
TATTGATAATCCTGATATGAATAAATTGCAGTTTCATTTGATGCTCGATGAGTTTTTCTAATCAGAATTG
GTTAATTGGTTGTAACACTGGCAGAGCATTACGCTGACTTGACGGGACGGCGCAAGCTCATGACCAAAAT
CCCTTAACGTGAGTTACGCGTCGTTCCACTGAGCGTCAGACCCCGTAGAAAAGATCAAAGGATCTTCTTG
AGATCCTTTTTTTCTGCGCGTAATCTGCTGCTTGCAAACAAAAAAACCACCGCTACCAGCGGTGGTTTGT
TTGCCGGATCAAGAGCTACCAACTCTTTTTCCGAAGGTAACTGGCTTCAGCAGAGCGCAGATACCAAATA
CTGTTCTTCTAGTGTAGCCGTAGTTAGGCCACCACTTCAAGAACTCTGTAGCACCGCCTACATACCTCGC
TCTGCTAATCCTGTTACCAGTGGCTGCTGCCAGTGGCGATAAGTCGTGTCTTACCGGGTTGGACTCAAGA
CGATAGTTACCGGATAAGGCGCAGCGGTCGGGCTGAACGGGGGGTTCGTGCACACAGCCCAGCTTGGAGC
GAACGACCTACACCGAACTGAGATACCTACAGCGTGAGCTATGAGAAAGCGCCACGCTTCCCGAAGGGAG
AAAGGCGGACAGGTATCCGGTAAGCGGCAGGGTCGGAACAGGAGAGCGCACGAGGGAGCTTCCAGGGGGA
AACGCCTGGTATCTTTATAGTCCTGTCGGGTTTCGCCACCTCTGACTTGAGCGTCGATTTTTGTGATGCT
CGTCAGGGGGGCGGAGCCTATGGAAAAACGCCAGCAACGCGGCCTTTTTACGGTTCCTGGCCTTTTGCTG
GCCTTTTGCTCACATGTT
Features (pLannotate 1.2.2; 11 found; start..end, strand, type, name):
    121..213     +  CDS            lacI (fragment): lac repressor; lacI; The lac repressor binds to the lac operator to inhibit transcription in E. coli. This inhibition can be relieved by adding lactose or isopropyl-β-D-thiogalactopyranoside (IPTG).
    268..295     -  terminator     rrnB T2 terminator: transcription terminator T2 from the E. coli rrnB gene
    427..470     +  terminator     rrnB T1 terminator: Escherichia coli rrnB; transcription terminator T1 from the E. coli rrnB gene
    517..553     -  CDS            lacZα (fragment): LacZα fragment of β-galactosidase; lacZ fragment
    569..668     +  protein_bind   attL1: mutant version of attL; recombination site for the Gateway® LR reaction LR Clonase™
    691..715     +  CDS            3xFLAG (fragment): three tandem FLAG® epitope tags
    716..1483    +  CDS            POLB (fragment): DPOLB_HUMAN - Experimental evidence at protein level: Swiss-Prot protein existence level 1. Repair polymerase that plays a key role in base-excision repair. Has 5'-deoxyribose-5-phosphate lyase (dRP lyase) activity that removes the 5' sugar phosphate and also acts as a DNA polymerase that adds one nucleotide to the 3' end of the arising single-nucleotide gap. Conducts 'gap-filling' DNA synthesis in a stepwise distributive fashion rather than in a processive fashion as for other DNA polymerases. From Homo sapiens (Human).
   1503..1602    -  protein_bind   attL2: mutant version of attL; recombination site for the Gateway® LR reaction LR Clonase™
   1620..1638    -  promoter       T7 promoter: promoter for bacteriophage T7 RNA polymerase
   1772..2581    +  CDS            KanR: aminoglycoside phosphotransferase; aph(3')-Ia; confers resistance to kanamycin in bacteria or G418 (Geneticin®) in eukaryotes
   2728..3316    +  rep_origin     ori: high-copy-number ColE1/pMB1/pBR322/pUC origin of replication
