[The description below was written by a language model from this plasmid's Addgene catalogue record and pLannotate feature annotations shown in this document.]
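Description:
pENTR-Flag-Polb(TM)-C is a Gateway entry clone built on the pENTR backbone, about 3.4 kb in total, carrying a Flag-tagged fragment of human DNA polymerase beta (POLB). It is propagated in E. coli through a high-copy ColE1/pUC-type origin and selected with kanamycin via the aph(3')-Ia KanR gene. Upstream of the cloning region sit rrnB T1 and T2 transcription terminators, which insulate the insert from read-through transcription in bacteria. The small lacI and lacZα matches in the annotation are only short backbone remnants.

The payload lies between the attL1 and attL2 recombination sites. It consists of an N-terminal Flag epitope (annotated as a short partial match to 3xFLAG) fused to the C-terminal portion of POLB, amino acids 91–335. This portion lacks the N-terminal region of the repair polymerase, which acts in base excision repair through dRP lyase and single-nucleotide gap-filling activities. The "TM" designation refers to a triple mutation, L301R/V303R/V306R; the record does not state its functional consequence.

Although catalogued as a mammalian expression vector, the annotated features include no eukaryotic promoter or polyadenylation signal. The only promoter found is a T7 promoter outside attL2, oriented back toward the insert. The plasmid therefore serves mainly as a shuttle: an LR Clonase reaction moves the Flag-Polb(TM)-C cassette into a destination vector that supplies the expression elements. The associated work concerns replication-associated base excision and single-strand break repair and the response to PARG inhibitors, which suggests use in domain and mutant analysis of Polβ in human cells.
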