Addgene plasmid #216775: pENTR-Flag-Polb(TM)-C
Purpose: Flag-Polb(TM), C-terminal domain (AA 91-335); TM = L301R/V303R/V306R
Depositing lab: Robert Sobol. Depositing organization: Brown University. Publication: Replication-associated base excision repair/single-strand break repair regulates PARG inhibitor response via the PRMT1/PRMT5/ATR axis. Ibrahim M, Roos WP, Schwartz JC, Khan MM, Al-Rahahleh RQ, Beers LA, Pearson CR, Langham KT, Boyang L, Clark J, Hayat F, Fang Q, Koczor CA, Migaud ME, Sobol RW. NAR Cancer. 2025 Dec 31;7(4):zcaf057. doi: 10.1093/narcan/zcaf057. eCollection 2025 Dec. PubMed 41480640.
Backbone
  Vector backbone: pENTR
  Backbone size w/o insert (bp): 2586
  Vector type: Mammalian Expression
Growth in bacteria
  Bacterial resistance: Kanamycin, 50 μg/mL
  Growth temperature: 37°C
  Growth strain: DH5alpha
  Copy number: Unknown
Gene/Insert
  Gene/Insert name: Flag-Polb
  Species: H. sapiens (human)
  Insert size (bp): 792
  Mutation: C-terminal domain (amino acids 91-335); TM = L301R/V303R/V306R
  Entrez Gene: POLB
  Tag / fusion protein: Flag (N terminal on insert)
Terms and licenses: Academic/Nonprofit Terms; Industry Terms: Not Available to Industry
How to cite: pENTR-Flag-Polb(TM)-C was a gift from Robert Sobol (Addgene plasmid # 216775 ; http://n2t.net/addgene:216775 ; RRID:Addgene_216775)
