>Addgene plasmid #216775 | pENTR-Flag-Polb(TM)-C | depositor partial sequence | sequence record 493109 | pENTR-Flag-Polb(TM)-C sequence 3378 bps
CTTTCCTGCGTTATCCCCTGATTCTGTGGATAACCGTATTACCGCCTTTGAGTGAGCTGATACCGCTCGC
CGCAGCCGAACGACCGAGCGCAGCGAGTCAGTGAGCGAGGAAGCGGAAGAGCGCCCAATACGCAAACCGC
CTCTCCCCGCGCGTTGGCCGATTCATTAATGCAGCTGGCACGACAGGTTTCCCGACTGGAAAGCGGGCAG
TGAGCGCAACGCAATTAATACGCGTACCGCTAGCCAGGAAGAGTTTGTAGAAACGCAAAAAGGCCATCCG
TCAGGATGGCCTTCTGCTTAGTTTGATGCCTGGCAGTTTATGGCGGGCGTCCTGCCCGCCACCCTCCGGG
CCGTTGCTTCACAACGTTCAAATCCGCTCCCGGCGGATTTGTCCTACTCAGGAGAGCGTTCACCGACAAA
CAACAGATAAAACGAAAGGCCCAGTCTTCCGACTGAGCCTTTCGTTTTATTTGATGCCTGGCAGTTCCCT
ACTCTCGCGTTAACGCTAGCATGGATGTTTTCCCAGTCACGACGTTGTAAAACGACGGCCAGTCTTAAGC
TCGGGCCCCAAATAATGATTTTATTTTGACTGATAGTGACCTGTTCGTTGCAACAAATTGATGAGCAATG
CTTTTTTATAATGCCAACTTTGTACAAAAAAGCAGGCTCCGCGGCCGCCCCCTTCACCATGGACTACAAA
GACGATGACGATAAAGGCAAATTACGTAAACTGGAAAAGATTCGGCAGGATGATACGAGTTCATCCATCA
ATTTCCTGACTCGAGTTAGTGGCATTGGTCCATCTGCTGCAAGGAAGTTTGTAGATGAAGGAATTAAAAC
ACTAGAAGATCTCAGAAAAAATGAAGATAAATTGAACCATCATCAGCGAATTGGGCTGAAATATTTTGGG
GACTTTGAAAAAAGAATTCCTCGTGAAGAGATGTTACAAATGCAAGATATTGTACTAAATGAAGTTAAAA
AAGTGGATTCTGAATACATTGCTACAGTCTGTGGCAGTTTCAGAAGAGGTGCAGAGTCCAGTGGTGACAT
GGATGTTCTCCTGACCCATCCCAGCTTCACTTCAGAATCAACCAAACAGCCAAAACTGTTACATCAGGTT
GTGGAGCAGTTACAAAAGGTTCATTTTATCACAGATACCCTGTCAAAGGGTGAGACAAAGTTCATGGGTG
TTTGCCAGCTTCCCAGTAAAAATGATGAAAAAGAATATCCACACAGAAGAATTGATATCAGGTTGATACC
CAAAGATCAGTATTACTGTGGTGTTCTCTATTTCACTGGGAGTGATATTTTCAATAAGAATATGAGGGCT
CATGCCCTAGAAAAGGGTTTCACAATCAATGAGTACACCATCCGTCCCCGGGGACGCACTGGACGTGCAG
GAGAACCCCTGCCAGTGGATAGTGAAAAAGACATCTTTGATTACATCCAGTGGAAATACCGGGAACCCAA
GGACCGGAGCGAATGAAAGGGTGGGCGCGCCGACCCAGCTTTCTTGTACAAAGTTGGCATTATAAGAAAG
CATTGCTTATCAATTTGTTGCAACGAACAGGTCACTATCAGTCAAAATAAAATCATTATTTGCCATCCAG
CTGATATCCCCTATAGTGAGTCGTATTACATGGTCATAGCTGTTTCCTGGCAGCTCTGGCCCGTGTCTCA
AAATCTCTGATGTTACATTGCACAAGATAAAAATATATCATCATGAACAATAAAACTGTCTGCTTACATA
AACAGTAATACAAGGGGTGTTATGAGCCATATTCAACGGGAAACGTCGAGGCCGCGATTAAATTCCAACA
TGGATGCTGATTTATATGGGTATAAATGGGCTCGCGATAATGTCGGGCAATCAGGTGCGACAATCTATCG
CTTGTATGGGAAGCCCGATGCGCCAGAGTTGTTTCTGAAACATGGCAAAGGTAGCGTTGCCAATGATGTT
ACAGATGAGATGGTCAGACTAAACTGGCTGACGGAATTTATGCCTCTTCCGACCATCAAGCATTTTATCC
GTACTCCTGATGATGCATGGTTACTCACCACTGCGATCCCCGGAAAAACAGCATTCCAGGTATTAGAAGA
ATATCCTGATTCAGGTGAAAATATTGTTGATGCGCTGGCAGTGTTCCTGCGCCGGTTGCATTCGATTCCT
GTTTGTAATTGTCCTTTTAACAGCGATCGCGTATTTCGTCTCGCTCAGGCGCAATCACGAATGAATAACG
GTTTGGTTGATGCGAGTGATTTTGATGACGAGCGTAATGGCTGGCCTGTTGAACAAGTCTGGAAAGAAAT
GCATAAACTTTTGCCATTCTCACCGGATTCAGTCGTCACTCATGGTGATTTCTCACTTGATAACCTTATT
TTTGACGAGGGGAAATTAATAGGTTGTATTGATGTTGGACGAGTCGGAATCGCAGACCGATACCAGGATC
TTGCCATCCTATGGAACTGCCTCGGTGAGTTTTCTCCTTCATTACAGAAACGGCTTTTTCAAAAATATGG
TATTGATAATCCTGATATGAATAAATTGCAGTTTCATTTGATGCTCGATGAGTTTTTCTAATCAGAATTG
GTTAATTGGTTGTAACACTGGCAGAGCATTACGCTGACTTGACGGGACGGCGCAAGCTCATGACCAAAAT
CCCTTAACGTGAGTTACGCGTCGTTCCACTGAGCGTCAGACCCCGTAGAAAAGATCAAAGGATCTTCTTG
AGATCCTTTTTTTCTGCGCGTAATCTGCTGCTTGCAAACAAAAAAACCACCGCTACCAGCGGTGGTTTGT
TTGCCGGATCAAGAGCTACCAACTCTTTTTCCGAAGGTAACTGGCTTCAGCAGAGCGCAGATACCAAATA
CTGTCCTTCTAGTGTAGCCGTAGTTAGGCCACCACTTCAAGAACTCTGTAGCACCGCCTACATACCTCGC
TCTGCTAATCCTGTTACCAGTGGCTGCTGCCAGTGGCGATAAGTCGTGTCTTACCGGGTTGGACTCAAGA
CGATAGTTACCGGATAAGGCGCAGCGGTCGGGCTGAACGGGGGGTTCGTGCACACAGCCCAGCTTGGAGC
GAACGACCTACACCGAACTGAGATACCTACAGCGTGAGCATTGAGAAAGCGCCACGCTTCCCGAAGGGAG
AAAGGCGGACAGGTATCCGGTAAGCGGCAGGGTCGGAACAGGAGAGCGCACGAGGGAGCTTCCAGGGGGA
AACGCCTGGTATCTTTATAGTCCTGTCGGGTTTCGCCACCTCTGACTTGAGCGTCGATTTTTGTGATGCT
CGTCAGGGGGGCGGAGCCTATGGAAAAACGCCAGCAACGCGGCCTTTTTACGGTTCCTGGCCTTTTGCTG
GCCTTTTGCTCACATGTT
